Addgene plasmid #232953: MSCV-NRAS(G12D)-Neo
Purpose: Expresses mutant form of NRAS
Depositing lab: Jianjun Chen. Depositing organization: Beckman Research Institute of the City of Hope. Publication: YTHDF2 promotes ATP synthesis and immune evasion in B cell malignancies. Chen Z, Zeng C, Yang L, Che Y, Chen M, Sau L, Wang B, Zhou K, Chen Y, Qing Y, Shen C, Zhang T, Wunderlich M, Wu D, Li W, Wang K, Leung K, Sun M, Tang T, He X, Zhang L, Swaminathan S, Mulloy JC, Muschen M, Huang H, Weng H, Xiao G, Deng X, Chen J. Cell. 2024 Dec 12:S0092-8674(24)01324-2. doi: 10.1016/j.cell.2024.11.007. PubMed 39694037.
Backbone
  Vector backbone: MSCV
  Vector type: Lentiviral
Growth in bacteria
  Bacterial resistance: Ampicillin, 100 μg/mL
  Growth temperature: 37°C
  Growth strain: NEB Stable
  Copy number: High Copy
Gene/Insert
  Gene/Insert name: NRAS(G12D)-Neo
  Species: H. sapiens (human)
  Mutation: G12D
  Entrez Gene: NRAS (a.k.a. ALPS4, CMNS, KRAS, N-ras, NCMS, NRAS1, NS6)
  Cloning method: Restriction Enzyme; 5′ cloning site Unknown (unknown if destroyed)
Terms and licenses: Academic/Nonprofit Terms; Industry Terms: Not Available to Industry
How to cite: MSCV-NRAS(G12D)-Neo was a gift from Jianjun Chen (Addgene plasmid # 232953 ; http://n2t.net/addgene:232953 ; RRID:Addgene_232953)
