[The description below was written by a language model from this plasmid's Addgene catalogue record and pLannotate feature annotations shown in this document.]
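Description:
MSCV-NRAS(G12D)-Neo is a 7.0 kb retroviral transfer plasmid built on the murine stem cell virus (MSCV) backbone for stable delivery of an oncogenic form of human NRAS into mammalian cells. The catalogue entry lists the vector type as lentiviral, but the annotated features are those of a gammaretroviral vector: 5' and 3' long terminal repeats from murine embryonic stem cell virus, the MESV Ψ packaging signal, and a truncated MMLV gag segment lacking its start codon, which extends the packaging region without producing Gag protein. No HIV-derived elements are annotated. In bacteria the plasmid is maintained through a high-copy ColE1/pUC-type origin and selected with ampicillin via the β-lactamase gene. Short remnants of lacZα, TcR, lacI, rop, bom and env, along with a lac promoter and operator, are leftovers from earlier cloning vectors and have no evident role.

The payload sits between the LTRs. The NRAS coding sequence, recorded as carrying the G12D substitution, lies directly downstream of the packaging region with no dedicated internal promoter annotated, so it is presumably transcribed from the 5' LTR. G12D is a well-known activating RAS mutation that impairs GTP hydrolysis and keeps the protein in its signalling state. Downstream, a mouse PGK promoter drives the Tn5 neomycin phosphotransferase gene, allowing G418 selection of transduced cells independently of the LTR transcript. No epitope tag or fluorescent reporter is annotated. After packaging with gag-pol and envelope functions supplied in trans, the vector integrates into target cells to give sustained mutant NRAS expression. The stated purpose is simply to express mutant NRAS, and the associated publication concerns B cell malignancies.
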