Features (pLannotate 1.2.2; 19 found; start..end, strand, type, name):
     56..155     +  misc_feature   bom (fragment): basis of mobility region from pBR322
    161..310     -  CDS            lacZα (fragment): LacZα fragment of β-galactosidase; lacZ fragment
    310..511     -  CDS            TcR (fragment): tetracycline efflux protein; tet; confers resistance to tetracycline
    512..610     +  CDS            env (fragment): murine leukemia virus gPr80 envelope polyprotein precursor; env; proteolytically cleaved into gp70SU and p15TM subunits
    652..1168    +  LTR            5' LTR: 5' long terminal repeat from murine embryonic stem cell virus
   1232..1573    +  misc_feature   MESV Ψ: packaging signal of murine embryonic stem cell virus
   1640..2056    +  CDS            gag (truncated): truncated Moloney murine leukemia virus (MMLV) gag gene lacking the start codon
   2064..2630    +  CDS            NRAS: RASN_HUMAN - Also known as HRAS1. Experimental evidence at protein level: Swiss-Prot protein existence level 1. Ras proteins bind GDP/GTP and possess intrinsic GTPase activity. From Homo sapiens (Human).
   2655..3154    +  promoter       PGK promoter: mouse phosphoglycerate kinase 1 promoter
   3168..3971    +  CDS            NeoR/KanR: aminoglycoside phosphotransferase from Tn5; aph(3')-II (or nptII); confers resistance to neomycin, kanamycin, and G418 (Geneticin®)
   4046..4560    +  LTR            3' LTR: 3' long terminal repeat from murine embryonic stem cell virus
   4722..4738    -  protein_bind   lac operator: The lac repressor binds to the lac operator to inhibit transcription in E. coli. This inhibition can be relieved by adding lactose or isopropyl-β-D-thiogalactopyranoside (IPTG). lac repressor encoded by lacI
   4746..4776    -  promoter       lac promoter: promoter for the E. coli lac operon
   4791..4812    -  protein_bind   CAP binding site: CAP binding activates transcription in the presence of cAMP. E. coli catabolite activator protein
   4825..4917    -  CDS            lacI (fragment): lac repressor; lacI; The lac repressor binds to the lac operator to inhibit transcription in E. coli. This inhibition can be relieved by adding lactose or isopropyl-β-D-thiogalactopyranoside (IPTG).
   5100..5688    -  rep_origin     ori: high-copy-number ColE1/pMB1/pBR322/pUC origin of replication
   5859..6719    -  CDS            AmpR: β-lactamase; bla; confers resistance to ampicillin, carbenicillin, and related antibiotics
   6720..6824    -  promoter       AmpR promoter: bla
   6919..6954    +  CDS            rop (fragment): Rop protein, which maintains plasmids at low copy number; rop
>Addgene plasmid #232953 | MSCV-NRAS(G12D)-Neo | addgene full sequence | sequence record 465701 | Addgene NGS Result
CCGGGAGCAGACAAGCCCGTCAGGGCGCGTCAGCGGGTGTTGGCGGGTGTCGGGGCTGGCTTAACTATGC
GGCATCAGAGCAGATTGTACTGAGAGTGCACCATATGCGGTGTGAAATACCGCACAGATGCGTAAGGAGA
AAATACCGCATCAGGCGCCATTCGCCATTCAGGCTGCGCAACTGTTGGGAAGGGCGATCGGTGCGGGCCT
CTTCGCTATTACGCCAGCTGGCGAAAGGGGGATGTGCTGCAAGGCGATTAAGTTGGGTAACGCCAGGGTT
TTCCCAGTCACGACGTTGTAAAACGACGGCGCAAGGAATGGTGCATGCAAGGAGATGGCGCCCAACAGTC
CCCCGGCCACGGGGCCTGCCACCATACCCACGCCGAAACAAGCGCTCATGAGCCCGAAGTGGCGAGCCCG
ATCTTCCCCATCGGTGATGTCGGCGATATAGGCGCCAGCAACCGCACCTGTGGCGCCGGTGATGCCGGCC
ACGATGCGTCCGGCGTAGAGGCGATTAGTCCAATTTGTTAAAGACAGGATATCAGTGGTCCAGGCTCTAG
TTTTGACTCAACAATATCACCAGCTGAAGCCTATAGAGTACGAGCCATAGATAAAATAAAAGATTTTATT
TAGTCTCCAGAAAAAGGGGGGAATGAAAGACCCCACCTGTAGGTTTGGCAAGCTAGCTTAAGTAACGCCA
TTTTGCAAGGCATGGAAAATACATAACTGAGAATAGAGAAGTTCAGATCAAGGTTAGGAACAGAGAGACA
GCAGAATATGGGCCAAACAGGATATCTGTGGTAAGCAGTTCCTGCCCCGGCTCAGGGCCAAGAACAGATG
GTCCCCAGATGCGGTCCCGCCCTCAGCAGTTTCTAGAGAACCATCAGATGTTTCCAGGGTGCCCCAAGGA
CCTGAAATGACCCTGTGCCTTATTTGAACTAACCAATCAGTTCGCTTCTCGCTTCTGTTCGCGCGCTTCT
GCTCCCCGAGCTCAATAAAAGAGCCCACAACCCCTCACTCGGCGCGCCAGTCCTCCGATAGACTGCGTCG
CCCGGGTACCCGTATTCCCAATAAAGCCTCTTGCTGTTTGCATCCGAATCGTGGACTCGCTGATCCTTGG
GAGGGTCTCCTCAGATTGATTGACTGCCCACCTCGGGGGTCTTTCATTTGGAGGTTCCACCGAGATTTGG
AGACCCCTGCCCAGGGACCACCGACCCCCCCGCCGGGAGGTAAGCTGGCCAGCGGTCGTTTCGTGTCTGT
CTCTGTCTTTGTGCGTGTTTGTGCCGGCATCTAATGTTTGCGCCTGCGTCTGTACTAGTTAGCTAACTAG
CTCTGTATCTGGCGGACCCGTGGTGGAACTGACGAGTTCTGAACACCCGGCCGCAACCCTGGGAGACGTC
CCAGGGACTTTGGGGGCCGTTTTTGTGGCCCGACCTGAGGAAGGGAGTCGATGTGGAATCCGACCCCGTC
AGGATATGTGGTTCTGGTAGGAGACGAGAACCTAAAACAGTTCCCGCCTCCGTCTGAATTTTTGCTTTCG
GTTTGGAACCGAAGCCGCGCGTCTTGTCTGCTGCAGCGCTGCAGCATCGTTCTGTGTTGTCTCTGTCTGA
CTGTGTTTCTGTATTTGTCTGAAAATTAGGGCCAGACTGTTACCACTCCCTTAAGTTTGACCTTAGGTCA
CTGGAAAGATGTCGAGCGGATCGCTCACAACCAGTCGGTAGATGTCAAGAAGAGACGTTGGGTTACCTTC
TGCTCTGCAGAATGGCCAACCTTTAACGTCGGATGGCCGCGAGACGGCACCTTTAACCGAGACCTCATCA
CCCAGGTTAAGATCAAGGTCTTTTCACCTGGCCCGCATGGACACCCAGACCAGGTCCCCTACATCGTGAC
CTGGGAAGCCTTGGCTTTTGACCCCCCTCCCTGGGTCAAGCCCTTTGTACACCCTAAGCCTCCGCCTCCT
CTTCCTCCATCCGCCCCGTCTCTCCCCCTTGAACCTCCTCGTTCGACCCCGCCTCGATCCTCCCTTTATC
CAGCCCTCACTCCTTCTCTAGGCGCCGGAATTCATGACTGAGTACAAACTGGTGGTGGTTGGAGCAGATG
GTGTTGGGAAAAGCGCACTGACAATCCAGCTAATCCAGAACCACTTTGTAGATGAATATGATCCCACCAT
AGAGGATTCTTACAGAAAACAAGTGGTTATAGATGGTGAAACCTGTTTGTTGGACATACTGGATACAGCT
GGACAAGAAGAGTACAGTGCCATGAGAGACCAATACATGAGGACAGGCGAAGGCTTCCTCTGTGTATTTG
CCATCAATAATAGCAAGTCATTTGCGGATATTAACCTCTACAGGGAGCAGATTAAGCGAGTAAAAGACTC
GGATGATGTACCTATGGTGCTAGTGGGAAACAAGTGTGATTTGCCAACAAGGACAGTTGATACAAAACAA
GCCCACGAACTGGCCAAGAGTTACGGGATTCCATTCATTGAAACCTCAGCCAAGACCAGACAGGGTGTTG
AAGATGCTTTTTACACACTGGTAAGAGAAATACGCCAGTACCGAATGAAAAAACTCAACAGCAGTGATGA
TGGGACTCAGGGTTGTATGGGATTGCCATGTGTGGTGATGTAACTCGAGAGATCTAATTCTACCGGGTAG
GGGAGGCGCTTTTCCCAAGGCAGTCTGGAGCATGCGCTTTAGCAGCCCCGCTGGGCACTTGGCGCTACAC
AAGTGGCCTCTGGCCTCGCACACATTCCACATCCACCGGTAGGCGCCAACCGGCTCCGTTCTTTGGTGGC
CCCTTCGCGCCACCTTCTACTCCTCCCCTAGTCAGGAAGTTCCCCCCCGCCCCGCAGCTCGCGTCGTGCA
GGACGTGACAAATGGAAGTAGCACGTCTCACTAGTCTCGTGCAGATGGACAGCACCGCTGAGCAATGGAA
GCGGGTAGGCCTTTGGGGCAGCGGCCAATAGCAGCTTTGCTCCTTCGCTTTCTGGGCTCAGAGGCTGGGA
AGGGGTGGGTCCGGGGGCGGGCTCAGGGGCGGGCTCAGGGGCGGGGCGGGCGCCCGAAGGTCCTCCGGAG
GCCCGGCATTCTGCACGCTTCAAAAGCGCACGTCTGCCGCGCTGTTCTCCTCTTCCTCATCTCCGGGCCT
TTCGACCTGCAGCCAATATGGGATCGGCCATTGAACAAGATGGATTGCACGCAGGTTCTCCGGCCGCTTG
GGTGGAGAGGCTATTCGGCTATGACTGGGCACAACAGACAATCGGCTGCTCTGATGCCGCCGTGTTCCGG
CTGTCAGCGCAGGGGCGCCCGGTTCTTTTTGTCAAGACCGACCTGTCCGGTGCCCTGAATGAACTGCAGG
ACGAGGCAGCGCGGCTATCGTGGCTGGCCACGACGGGCGTTCCTTGCGCAGCTGTGCTCGACGTTGTCAC
TGAAGCGGGAAGGGACTGGCTGCTATTGGGCGAAGTGCCGGGGCAGGATCTCCTGTCATCTCACCTTGCT
CCTGCCGAGAAAGTATCCATCATGGCTGATGCAATGCGGCGGCTGCATACGCTTGATCCGGCTACCTGCC
CATTCGACCACCAAGCGAAACATCGCATCGAGCGAGCACGTACTCGGATGGAAGCCGGTCTTGTCGATCA
GGATGATCTGGACGAAGAGCATCAGGGGCTCGCGCCAGCCGAACTGTTCGCCAGGCTCAAGGCGCGCATG
CCCGACGGCGAGGATCTCGTCGTGACCCATGGCGATGCCTGCTTGCCGAATATCATGGTGGAAAATGGCC
GCTTTTCTGGATTCATCGACTGTGGCCGGCTGGGTGTGGCGGACCGCTATCAGGACATAGCGTTGGCTAC
CCGTGATATTGCTGAAGAGCTTGGCGGCGAATGGGCTGACCGCTTCCTCGTGCTTTACGGTATCGCCGCT
CCCGATTCGCAGCGCATCGCCTTCTATCGCCTTCTTGACGAGTTCTTCTGAGGGGATCCGTCGACCTGCA
GCCAAGCTTATCGATAAAATAAAAGATTTTATTTAGTCTCCAGAAAAAGGGGGGAATGAAAGACCCCACC
TGTAGGTTTGGCAAGCTAGCTTAAGTAACGCCATTTTGCAAGGCATGGAAAATACATAACTGAGAATAGA
GAAGTTCAGATCAAGGTTAGGAACAGAGAGACAGCAGAATATGGGCCAAACAGGATATCTGTGGTAAGCA
GTTCCTGCCCCGGCTCAGGGCCAAGAACAGATGGTCCCCAGATGCGGTCCCGCCCTCAGCAGTTTCTAGA
GAACCATCAGATGTTTCCAGGGTGCCCCAAGGACCTGAAATGACCCTGTGCCTTATTTGAACTAACCAAT
CAGTTCGCTTCTCGCTTCTGTTCGCGCGCTTCTGCTCCCCGAGCTCAATAAAAGAGCCCACAACCCCTCA
CTCGGCGCGCCAGTCCTCCGATAGACTGCGTCGCCCGGGTACCCGTGTATCCAATAAACCCTCTTGCAGT
TGCATCCGACTTGTGGTCTCGCTGTTCCTTGGGAGGGTCTCCTCTGAGTGATTGACTACCCGTCAGCGGG
GGTCTTTCATGGGTAACAGTTTCTTGAAGTTGGAGAACAACATTCTGAGGGTAGGAGTCGAATATTAAGT
AATCCTGACTCAATTAGCCACTGTTTTGAATCCACATACTCCAATACTCCTGAAATAGTTCATTATGGAC
AGCGCAGAAAGAGCTGGGGAGAATTGTGAAATTGTTATCCGCTCACAATTCCACACAACATACGAGCCGG
AAGCATAAAGTGTAAAGCCTGGGGTGCCTAATGAGTGAGCTAACTCACATTAATTGCGTTGCGCTCACTG
CCCGCTTTCCAGTCGGGAAACCTGTCGTGCCAGCTGCATTAATGAATCGGCCAACGCGCGGGGAGAGGCG
GTTTGCGTATTGGGCGCTCTTCCGCTTCCTCGCTCACTGACTCGCTGCGCTCGGTCGTTCGGCTGCGGCG
AGCGGTATCAGCTCACTCAAAGGCGGTAATACGGTTATCCACAGAATCAGGGGATAACGCAGGAAAGAAC
ATGTGAGCAAAAGGCCAGCAAAAGGCCAGGAACCGTAAAAAGGCCGCGTTGCTGGCGTTTTTCCATAGGC
TCCGCCCCCCTGACGAGCATCACAAAAATCGACGCTCAAGTCAGAGGTGGCGAAACCCGACAGGACTATA
AAGATACCAGGCGTTTCCCCCTGGAAGCTCCCTCGTGCGCTCTCCTGTTCCGACCCTGCCGCTTACCGGA
TACCTGTCCGCCTTTCTCCCTTCGGGAAGCGTGGCGCTTTCTCATAGCTCACGCTGTAGGTATCTCAGTT
CGGTGTAGGTCGTTCGCTCCAAGCTGGGCTGTGTGCACGAACCCCCCGTTCAGCCCGACCGCTGCGCCTT
ATCCGGTAACTATCGTCTTGAGTCCAACCCGGTAAGACACGACTTATCGCCACTGGCAGCAGCCACTGGT
AACAGGATTAGCAGAGCGAGGTATGTAGGCGGTGCTACAGAGTTCTTGAAGTGGTGGCCTAACTACGGCT
ACACTAGAAGAACAGTATTTGGTATCTGCGCTCTGCTGAAGCCAGTTACCTTCGGAAAAAGAGTTGGTAG
CTCTTGATCCGGCAAACAAACCACCGCTGGTAGCGGTGGTTTTTTTGTTTGCAAGCAGCAGATTACGCGC
AGAAAAAAAGGATCTCAAGAAGATCCTTTGATCTTTTCTACGGGGTCTGACGCTCAGTGGAACGAAAACT
CACGTTAAGGGATTTTGGTCATGAGATTATCAAAAAGGATCTTCACCTAGATCCTTTTAAATTAAAAATG
AAGTTTTAAATCAATCTAAAGTATATATGAGTAAACTTGGTCTGACAGTTACCAATGCTTAATCAGTGAG
GCACCTATCTCAGCGATCTGTCTATTTCGTTCATCCATAGTTGCCTGACTCCCCGTCGTGTAGATAACTA
CGATACGGGAGGGCTTACCATCTGGCCCCAGTGCTGCAATGATACCGCGAGACCCACGCTCACCGGCTCC
AGATTTATCAGCAATAAACCAGCCAGCCGGAAGGGCCGAGCGCAGAAGTGGTCCTGCAACTTTATCCGCC
TCCATCCAGTCTATTAATTGTTGCCGGGAAGCTAGAGTAAGTAGTTCGCCAGTTAATAGTTTGCGCAACG
TTGTTGCCATTGCTACAGGCATCGTGGTGTCACGCTCGTCGTTTGGTATGGCTTCATTCAGCTCCGGTTC
CCAACGATCAAGGCGAGTTACATGATCCCCCATGTTGTGCAAAAAAGCGGTTAGCTCCTTCGGTCCTCCG
ATCGTTGTCAGAAGTAAGTTGGCCGCAGTGTTATCACTCATGGTTATGGCAGCACTGCATAATTCTCTTA
CTGTCATGCCATCCGTAAGATGCTTTTCTGTGACTGGTGAGTACTCAACCAAGTCATTCTGAGAATAGTG
TATGCGGCGACCGAGTTGCTCTTGCCCGGCGTCAATACGGGATAATACCGCGCCACATAGCAGAACTTTA
AAAGTGCTCATCATTGGAAAACGTTCTTCGGGGCGAAAACTCTCAAGGATCTTACCGCTGTTGAGATCCA
GTTCGATGTAACCCACTCGTGCACCCAACTGATCTTCAGCATCTTTTACTTTCACCAGCGTTTCTGGGTG
AGCAAAAACAGGAAGGCAAAATGCCGCAAAAAAGGGAATAAGGGCGACACGGAAATGTTGAATACTCATA
CTCTTCCTTTTTCAATATTATTGAAGCATTTATCAGGGTTATTGTCTCATGAGCGGATACATATTTGAAT
GTATTTAGAAAAATAAACAAATAGGGGTTCCGCGCACATTTCCCCGAAAAGTGCCACCTGACGTCTAAGA
AACCATTATTATCATGACATTAACCTATAAAAATAGGCGTATCACGAGGCCCTTTCGTCTCGCGCGTTTC
GGTGATGACGGTGAAAACCTCTGACACATGCAGCTCCCGGAGACGGTCACAGCTTGTCTGTAAGCGGATG
